Addgene plasmid #135539: pCAG_Xph20-GCaMP7f
Purpose: Encodes a specific PSD-95 binder (Xph20) fused to GCaMP7f
Depositing lab: Matthieu Sainlos. Depositing organization: CNRS UMR 5297, Institut Interdisciplinaire de Neurosciences (IINS). Publication: Engineering paralog-specific PSD-95 recombinant binders as minimally interfering multimodal probes for advanced imaging techniques. Rimbault C, Breillat C, Compans B, Toulme E, Nunes Vicente F, Fernandez-Monreal M, Mascalchi P, Genuer C, Puente-Munoz V, Gauthereau I, Hosy E, Claverol S, Giannone G, Chamma I, Mackereth CD, Poujol C, Choquet D, Sainlos M. Elife. 2024 Jan 3;13:e69620. doi: 10.7554/eLife.69620. PubMed 38167295.
Backbone
  Vector backbone: pCAG
  Backbone manufacturer: Don B. Arnold lab (USC)
  Backbone size w/o insert (bp): 6211
  Total vector size (bp): 7462
  Vector type: Mammalian Expression
Growth in bacteria
  Bacterial resistance: Ampicillin, 100 μg/mL
  Growth temperature: 37°C
  Growth strain: DH5alpha
  Copy number: Low Copy
Gene/Insert
  Gene/Insert name: Xph20
  Species: Synthetic
  Insert size (bp): 1251
  Promoter: CAG
  Tag / fusion protein: GCaMP7f (C terminal on insert)
  Cloning method: Restriction Enzyme; 5′ cloning site BglII (not destroyed); 3′ cloning site MluI (not destroyed)
  Sequencing primers: 5′ pCAG-F; 3′ WPRE-R
Terms and licenses: Academic/Nonprofit Terms; Industry Terms: Not Available to Industry
Depositor comments: Please visit https://doi.org/10.1101/2021.04.07.438431 for bioRxiv preprint.
How to cite: pCAG_Xph20-GCaMP7f was a gift from Matthieu Sainlos (Addgene plasmid # 135539 ; http://n2t.net/addgene:135539 ; RRID:Addgene_135539)
