[The description below was written by a language model from this plasmid's Addgene catalogue record and pLannotate feature annotations shown in this document.]
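Description:
pCAG_Xph20-GCaMP7f is a mammalian expression plasmid of about 7.5 kb, built on a pCAG backbone. It encodes Xph20, a synthetic recombinant binder specific for the postsynaptic scaffold protein PSD-95, fused at its C terminus to the genetically encoded calcium indicator GCaMP7f. It is propagated in E. coli through a ColE1/pUC-type origin and selected with ampicillin via the β-lactamase gene and its own promoter. The catalogue lists the plasmid as low copy, although the origin is annotated as a high-copy type. An SV40 origin is also present; this element allows episomal replication in cells that express large T antigen.

Expression is driven by the CAG promoter, made up of the CMV immediate-early enhancer, the chicken β-actin promoter and a chimeric β-actin/β-globin intron, which gives strong, broadly active transcription in mammalian cells. The open reading frame begins with a segment that the automated annotation matches to a fibronectin fragment, which suggests that Xph20 is built on a fibronectin-derived scaffold. This is followed by a calcium sensor sequence that the software labels as a GCaMP6f fragment, which corresponds to the closely related GCaMP7f named in the catalogue. Downstream lie a second small chimeric intron and a WPRE, which enhances transcript stability and expression, followed by a bovine growth hormone polyadenylation signal. A rabbit β-globin poly(A) signal from the backbone sits further downstream. The insert was placed between BglII and MluI sites, both of which are retained.

The fusion is meant to tether a fast calcium reporter to endogenous PSD-95, so that calcium signals can be imaged at PSD-95-containing sites without overexpressing PSD-95 itself. The associated work describes these binders as minimally interfering probes for advanced imaging.
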