Features (pLannotate 1.2.2; 26 found; start..end, strand, type, name):
      5..23      +  enhancer       CMV enhancer (fragment): human cytomegalovirus immediate early enhancer
     40..419     +  enhancer       CMV enhancer: human cytomegalovirus immediate early enhancer
    421..696     +  promoter       chicken β-actin promoter: No description available
    697..1713    +  intron         chimeric intron: chimera between introns from chicken β-actin and rabbit β-globin
   1711..1767    +  CDS            HBB (fragment): HBB_LEPEU - Experimental evidence at protein level: Swiss-Prot protein existence level 1. Involved in oxygen transport from the lung to the various peripheral tissues. From Lepus europaeus (European hare).
   1767..1784    +  misc_feature   MCS (fragment): multiple cloning site
   1800..2033    +  CDS            FINC_PLEWA (fragment): Experimental evidence at transcript level: Swiss-Prot protein existence level 2. Fibronectins bind cell surfaces and various compounds including collagen, fibrin, heparin, DNA, and actin. Fibronectins are involved in cell adhesion, cell motility, opsonization, wound healing, and maintenance of cell shape. May be involved in osteoblast compaction (By similarity). From Pleurodeles waltl (Iberian ribbed newt).
   2106..3348    +  CDS            GCaMP6f (fragment): improved fluorescent protein-based calcium sensor (Chen et al., 2013)
   3393..3525    +  intron         chimeric intron: chimera between introns from human β-globin and immunoglobulin heavy chain genes
   3534..4122    +  misc_feature   WPRE: woodchuck hepatitis virus posttranscriptional regulatory element
   4126..4142    +  misc_feature   MCS (fragment): pUC18/19 multiple cloning site
   4155..4266    +  polyA_signal   bGH poly(A) signal: bovine growth hormone polyadenylation signal
   4362..4380    -  promoter       T3 promoter: promoter for bacteriophage T3 RNA polymerase
   4428..4487    +  CDS            HBB (fragment): HBB_PONPY - Experimental evidence at transcript level: Swiss-Prot protein existence level 2. Involved in oxygen transport from the lung to the various peripheral tissues. From Pongo pygmaeus (Bornean orangutan).
   4562..4617    +  polyA_signal   β-globin poly(A) signal: rabbit β-globin polyadenylation signal (Gil and Proudfoot, 1987)
   5002..5018    -  protein_bind   lac operator: The lac repressor binds to the lac operator to inhibit transcription in E. coli. This inhibition can be relieved by adding lactose or isopropyl-β-D-thiogalactopyranoside (IPTG). lac repressor encoded by lacI
   5026..5056    -  promoter       lac promoter: promoter for the E. coli lac operon
   5071..5092    -  protein_bind   CAP binding site: CAP binding activates transcription in the presence of cAMP. E. coli catabolite activator protein
   5105..5144    -  CDS            lacI (fragment): lac repressor; lacI; The lac repressor binds to the lac operator to inhibit transcription in E. coli. This inhibition can be relieved by adding lactose or isopropyl-β-D-thiogalactopyranoside (IPTG).
   5151..5173    +  promoter       SV40 promoter (fragment): SV40 enhancer and early promoter
   5197..5332    +  rep_origin     SV40 ori: SV40 origin of replication
   5352..5486    +  polyA_signal   SV40 poly(A) signal: SV40 polyadenylation signal
   5488..5542    -  CDS            lacI (fragment): lac repressor; lacI; The lac repressor binds to the lac operator to inhibit transcription in E. coli. This inhibition can be relieved by adding lactose or isopropyl-β-D-thiogalactopyranoside (IPTG).
   5725..6313    -  rep_origin     ori: high-copy-number ColE1/pMB1/pBR322/pUC origin of replication
   6484..7344    -  CDS            AmpR: β-lactamase; bla; confers resistance to ampicillin, carbenicillin, and related antibiotics
   7345..7449    -  promoter       AmpR promoter: bla
>Addgene plasmid #135539 | pCAG_Xph20-GCaMP7f | addgene full sequence | sequence record 274702 | Addgene NGS Result
GGTCGACATTGATTATTGACTAGAGTCATCCTCATCGTCGACATTGATTATTGACTAGTTATTAATAGTA
ATCAATTACGGGGTCATTAGTTCATAGCCCATATATGGAGTTCCGCGTTACATAACTTACGGTAAATGGC
CCGCCTGGCTGACCGCCCAACGACCCCCGCCCATTGACGTCAATAATGACGTATGTTCCCATAGTAACGC
CAATAGGGACTTTCCATTGACGTCAATGGGTGGAGTATTTACGGTAAACTGCCCACTTGGCAGTACATCA
AGTGTATCATATGCCAAGTACGCCCCCTATTGACGTCAATGACGGTAAATGGCCCGCCTGGCATTATGCC
CAGTACATGACCTTATGGGACTTTCCTACTTGGCAGTACATCTACGTATTAGTCATCGCTATTACCATGG
TCGAGGTGAGCCCCACGTTCTGCTTCACTCTCCCCATCTCCCCCCCCTCCCCACCCCCAATTTTGTATTT
ATTTATTTTTTAATTATTTTGTGCAGCGATGGGGGCGGGGGGGGGGGGGGGGCGCGCCRGGSGGGGGGGG
GGGGGGGGGGGGGSGGGGSGGGGSGRGGCGGAGAGGTGCGGCGGCAGCCAATCAGAGCGGCGCGCTCCGA
AAGTTTCCTTTTATGGCGAGGCGGCGGCGGCGGCGGCCCTATAAAAAGCGAAGCGCGCGGCGGGCGGGAG
TCGCTGCGCGCTGCCTTCGCCCCGTGCCCCGCTCCGCCGCCGCCTCGCGCCGCCCGCCCCGGCTCTGACT
GACCGCGTTACTCCCACAGGTGAGCGGGCGGGACGGCCCTTCTCCTCCGGGCTGTAATTAGCGCTTGGTT
TAATGACGGCTTGTTTCTTTTCTGTGGCTGCGTGAAAGCCTTGAGGGGCTCCGGGAGGGCCCTTTGTGCG
GGGGGAGCGGCTCGGGGGGTGCGTGCGTGTGTGTGTGCGTGGGGAGCGCCGCGTGCGGCTCCGCGCTGCC
CGGCGGCTGTGAGCGCTGCGGGCGCGGCGCGGGGCTTTGTGCGCTCCGCAGTGTGCGCGAGGGGAGCGCG
GCCGGGGGCGGTGCCCCGCGGTGCGGGGGGGGCTGCGAGGGGAACAAAGGCTGCGTGCGGGGTGTGTGCG
TGGGGGGGTGAGCAGGGGGTGTGGGCGCGTCGGTCGGGCTGCAACCCCCCCTGCACCCCCCTCCCCGAGT
TGCTGAGCACGGCCCGGCTTCGGGTGCGGGGCTCCGTACGGGGCGTGGCGCGGGGCTCGCCGTGCCGGGC
GGGGGGTGGCGGCAGGTGGGGGTGCCGGGCGGGGCGGGGCCGCCTCGGGCCGGGGRGGGCTCGGGGGAGG
GGCGCGGCGGCCCCCGGAGCGCCGGCGGCTGTCGAGGCGCGGCGAGCCGCAGCCATTGCCTTTTATGGTA
ATCGTGCGAGAGGGCGCAGGGACTTCCTTTGTCCCAAATCTGTGCGGAGCCGAAATCTGGGAGGCGCCGC
CGCACCCCCTCTAGCGGGCGCGGGGCGAAGCGGTGCGGCGCCGGCAGGAAGGAAATGGGCGGGGAGGGCC
TTCGTGCGTCGCCGCGCCGCCGTCCCCTTCTCCCTCTCCAGCCTCGGGGCTGTCCGCGGGGGGACGGCTG
CCTTCGGGGGGGACGGGGCAGGGCGGGGTTCGGCTTCTGGCGTGTGACCGGCGGCTCTAGAGCCTCTGCT
AACCATGTTCATGCCTTCTTCTTTTTCCTACAGCTCCTGGGCAACGTGCTGGTTATTGTGCTGTCTCATC
ATTTTGGCAAAGAATTCGGTACCGCGGGCCCGGGGCCACCATGGCGGGCAGCTCTGTCAGTTCCGTGCCG
ACCAAACTGGAAGTGGTTGCGGCCACCCCGACGTCTCTGCTGATCAGCTGGGATGCAGTGGCGAAGAATG
TGAAGGTCGGTTATTACCGTATCACCTATGGCGAAACGGGCGGTAACTCCCCGGTTCAGGAATTCACCGT
CCCGGGTAGTTCCTCAACCGCAACGATTTCCGGCCTGTCACCGGGTGTCGACTATACCATTACGGTTTAC
GCTAATGGGGTGCTGAGTAAGATGGTGCTTCCGATTTCTATCAATTACCGTACCGGTAGCGGCTCCAGTA
GATCTGACTCATCACGTCGTAAGTGGAATAAGACAGGTCACGCAGTCAGAGCTATAGGTCGGCTGAGCTC
ACTCGAGAACGTCTATATCAAGGCCGACAAGCAGAAGAACGGCATCAAGGCGAACTTCAAGATCCGCCAC
AACATCGAGGACGGCGGCGTGCAGCTCGCCTACCACTACCAGCAGAACACCCCCATCGGCGACGGCCCCG
TGCTGCTGCCCGACAACCACTACCTGAGCGTGCAGTCCAAACTTTCGAAAGACCCCAACGAGAAGCGCGA
TCACATGGTCCTGCTGGAGTTCGTGACCGCCGCCGGGATCACTCTCGGCATGGACGAGCTGTACAAGGGC
GGTACCGGAGGGAGCATGGTGAGCAAGGGCGAGGAGCTGTTCACCGGGGTGGTGCCCATCCTGGTCGAGC
TGGACGGCGACGTAAACGGCCACAAGTTCAGCGTGTCCGGCGAGGGTGAGGGCGATGCCACCTACGGCAA
GCTGACCCTGAAGTTCATCTGCACCACCGGCAAGCTGCCCGTGCCCTGGCCCACCCTCGTGACCACCCTG
ACCTACGGCGTGCAGTGCTTCAGCCGCTACCCCGACCACATGAAGCAGCACGACTTCTTCAAGTCCGCCA
TGCCCGAAGGCTACATCCAGGAGCGCACCATCTTCTTCAAGGACGACGGCAACTACAAGACCCGCGCCGA
GGTGAAGTTCGAGGGCGACACCCTGGTGAACCGCATCGAGCTTAAGGGCATCGACTTCAAGGAGGACGGC
AACATCCTGGGGCACAAGCTGGAGTACAACCTGCCGGACCAACTGACTGAAGAGCAGATCGCAGAATTTA
AAGAGCTGTTCTCCCTATTTGACAAGGACGGGGATGGGACAATAACAACCAAGGAGCTGGGGACGGTGAT
GCGGTCTCTGGGGCAGAACCCCACAGAAGCAGAGCTGCAGGACATGATCAATGAAGTAGATGCCGACGGT
GACGGCACAATCGACTTCCCTGAGTTCCTGACAATGATGGCAAGAAAAATGAAATACACAGACAGTGAAG
AAGAAATTAGAGAAGCGTTCCGTGTGTTTGATAAGGATGGCAATGGCTACATCAGTGCAGCAGAGCTTCG
CCACGTGATGACAAACCTTGGAGAGAAGTTAACAGATGAAGAGGTTGATGAAATGATCAGGGAAGCAGAC
ATCGATGGGGATGGTCAGGTAAACTACGAAGAGTTTGTACAAATGATGACAGCGAAGTAAACGCGTTGTA
CAAGTAAAGCGGCCCCGGACTCGAGGCCGCAGGTAAGTATCAAGGTTACAAGACAGGTTTAAGGAGACCA
ATAGAAACTGGGCTTGTCGAGACAGAGAAGACTCTTGCGTTTCTGATAGGCACCTATTGGTCTTACTGAC
ATCCACTTTGCCTTTCTCTCCACAGGTGTCGACAATCAACCTCTGGATTACAAAATTTGTGAAAGATTGA
CTGGTATTCTTAACTATGTTGCTCCTTTTACGCTATGTGGATACGCTGCTTTAATGCCTTTGTATCATGC
TATTGCTTCCCGTATGGCTTTCATTTTCTCCTCCTTGTATAAATCCTGGTTGCTGTCTCTTTATGAGGAG
TTGTGGCCCGTTGTCAGGCAACGTGGCGTGGTGTGCACTGTGTTTGCTGACGCAACCCCCACTGGTTGGG
GCATTGCCACCACCTGTCAGCTCCTTTCCGGGACTTTCGCTTTCCCCCTCCCTATTGCCACGGCGGAACT
CATCGCCGCCTGCCTTGCCCGCTGCTGGACAGGGGCTCGGCTGTTGGGCACTGACAATTCCGTGGTGTTG
TCGGGGAAGCTGACGTCCTTTCCATGGCTGCTCGCCTGTGTTGCCACCTGGATTCTGCGCGGGACGTCCT
TCTGCTACGTCCCTTCGGCCCTCAATCCAGCGGACCTTCCTTCCCGCGGCCTGCTGCCGGCTCTGCGGCC
TCTTCCGCGTCTTCGCCTTCGCCCTCAGACGAGTCGGATCTCCCTTTGGGCCGCCTCCCCGCCTGGAATT
CGAGCTCGGTACGATCAGCCTCGACTGTGCCTTCTAGTTGCCAGCCATCTGTTGTTTGCCCCTCCCCCGT
GCCTTCCTTGACCCTGGAAGGTGCCACTCCCACTGTCCTTTCCTAATAAAATGAGGAAATTGCATCGCAT
TGTCTGAGTAGGTGTCATTCTATTCTGGGGGGTGGGGTGGGGCAGGACAGCAAGGGGGAGGATTGGGAAG
ACAATAGCCCAGCTTTTGTTCCCTTTAGTGAGGGTTAATTGCGCGCTTGGCGTAATCATGGTCATMSSYK
WWTYCWSTSYKMARKTGCAGGCTGCCTATCAGAAGGTGGTGGCTGGTGTGGCCAATGCCCTGGCTCACAA
ATACCACTGAGATCGATCTTTTTCCCTCTGCCAAAAATTATGGGGACATCATGAAGCCCCTTGAGCATCT
GACTTCTGGCTAATAAAGGAAATTTATTTTCATTGCAATAGTGTGTTGGAATTTTTTGTGTCTCTCACTC
GGAAGGACATATGGGAGGGCAAATCATTTAAAACATCAGAATGAGTATTTGGTTTAGAGTTTGGCAACAT
ATGCCCATATGCTGGCTGCCATGAACAAAGGTTGGCTATAAAGAGGTCATCAGTATATGAAACAGCCCCC
TGCTGTCCATTCCTTATTCCATAGAAAAGCCTTGACTTGAGGTTAGATTTTTTTTATATTTTGTTTTGTG
TTATTTTTTTCTTTAACATCCCTAAAATTTTCCTTACATGTTTTACTAGCCAGATTTTTCCTCCTCTCCT
GACTACTCCCAGTCATAGCTGTCCCTCTTCTCTTATGGAGATCCCTCGACCTGCAGCCCAAGCTTGGCGT
AATCATGGTCATAGCTGTTTCCTGTGTGAAATTGTTATCCGCTCACAATTCCACACAACATACGAGCCGG
AAGCATAAAGTGTAAAGCCTGGGGTGCCTAATGAGTGAGCTAACTCACATTAATTGCGTTGCGCTCACTG
CCCGCTTTCCAGTCGGGAAACCTGTCGTGCCAGCGGATCCGCATCTCAATTAGTCAGCAACCATAGTCCC
GCCCCTAACTCCGCCCATCCCGCCCCTAACTCCGCCCAGTTCCGCCCATTCTCCGCCCCATGGCTGACTA
ATTTTTTTTATTTATGCAGAGGCCGAGGCCGCCTCGGCCTCTGAGCTATTCCAGAAGTAGTGAGGAGGCT
TTTTTGGAGGCCTAGGCTTTTGCAAAAAGCTAACTTGTTTATTGCAGCTTATAATGGTTACAAATAAAGC
AATAGCATCACAAATTTCACAAATAAAGCATTTTTTTCACTGCATTCTAGTTGTGGTTTGTCCAAACTCA
TCAATGTATCTTATCATGTCTGGATCCGCTGCATTAATGAATCGGCCAACGCGCGGGGAGAGGCGGTTTG
CGTATTGGGCGCTCTTCCGCTTCCTCGCTCACTGACTCGCTGCGCTCGGTCGTTCGGCTGCGGCGAGCGG
TATCAGCTCACTCAAAGGCGGTAATACGGTTATCCACAGAATCAGGGGATAACGCAGGAAAGAACATGTG
AGCAAAAGGCCAGCAAAAGGCCAGGAACCGTAAAAAGGCCGCGTTGCTGGCGTTTTTCCATAGGCTCCGC
CCCCCTGACGAGCATCACAAAAATCGACGCTCAAGTCAGAGGTGGCGAAACCCGACAGGACTATAAAGAT
ACCAGGCGTTTCCCCCTGGAAGCTCCCTCGTGCGCTCTCCTGTTCCGACCCTGCCGCTTACCGGATACCT
GTCCGCCTTTCTCCCTTCGGGAAGCGTGGCGCTTTCTCATAGCTCACGCTGTAGGTATCTCAGTTCGGTG
TAGGTCGTTCGCTCCAAGCTGGGCTGTGTGCACGAACCCCCCGTTCAGCCCGACCGCTGCGCCTTATCCG
GTAACTATCGTCTTGAGTCCAACCCGGTAAGACACGACTTATCGCCACTGGCAGCAGCCACTGGTAACAG
GATTAGCAGAGCGAGGTATGTAGGCGGTGCTACAGAGTTCTTGAAGTGGTGGCCTAACTACGGCTACACT
AGAAGAACAGTATTTGGTATCTGCGCTCTGCTGAAGCCAGTTACCTTCGGAAAAAGAGTTGGTAGCTCTT
GATCCGGCAAACAAACCACCGCTGGTAGCGGTGGTTTTTTTGTTTGCAAGCAGCAGATTACGCGCAGAAA
AAAAGGATCTCAAGAAGATCCTTTGATCTTTTCTACGGGGTCTGACGCTCAGTGGAACGAAAACTCACGT
TAAGGGATTTTGGTCATGAGATTATCAAAAAGGATCTTCACCTAGATCCTTTTAAATTAAAAATGAAGTT
TTAAATCAATCTAAAGTATATATGAGTAAACTTGGTCTGACAGTTACCAATGCTTAATCAGTGAGGCACC
TATCTCAGCGATCTGTCTATTTCGTTCATCCATAGTTGCCTGACTCCCCGTCGTGTAGATAACTACGATA
CGGGAGGGCTTACCATCTGGCCCCAGTGCTGCAATGATACCGCGAGACCCACGCTCACCGGCTCCAGATT
TATCAGCAATAAACCAGCCAGCCGGAAGGGCCGAGCGCAGAAGTGGTCCTGCAACTTTATCCGCCTCCAT
CCAGTCTATTAATTGTTGCCGGGAAGCTAGAGTAAGTAGTTCGCCAGTTAATAGTTTGCGCAACGTTGTT
GCCATTGCTACAGGCATCGTGGTGTCACGCTCGTCGTTTGGTATGGCTTCATTCAGCTCCGGTTCCCAAC
GATCAAGGCGAGTTACATGATCCCCCATGTTGTGCAAAAAAGCGGTTAGCTCCTTCGGTCCTCCGATCGT
TGTCAGAAGTAAGTTGGCCGCAGTGTTATCACTCATGGTTATGGCAGCACTGCATAATTCTCTTACTGTC
ATGCCATCCGTAAGATGCTTTTCTGTGACTGGTGAGTACTCAACCAAGTCATTCTGAGAATAGTGTATGC
GGCGACCGAGTTGCTCTTGCCCGGCGTCAATACGGGATAATACCGCGCCACATAGCAGAACTTTAAAAGT
GCTCATCATTGGAAAACGTTCTTCGGGGCGAAAACTCTCAAGGATCTTACCGCTGTTGAGATCCAGTTCG
ATGTAACCCACTCGTGCACCCAACTGATCTTCAGCATCTTTTACTTTCACCAGCGTTTCTGGGTGAGCAA
AAACAGGAAGGCAAAATGCCGCAAAAAAGGGAATAAGGGCGACACGGAAATGTTGAATACTCATACTCTT
CCTTTTTCAATATTATTGAAGCATTTATCAGGGTTATTGTCTCATGAGCGGATACATATTTGAATGTATT
TAGAAAAATAAACAAATAGGGGTTCCGCGCACATTTCCCCGAAAAGTGCCACCTG
